>Addgene plasmid #22124 | pcDNA3-myc-Ataxin3Q84 | addgene partial sequence | sequence record 27934 | 22124 with BGH-rev
CANANATAGGTGAACTATAGAATAGGGCCCTCTAGATGCATGCTCGAGCGGCCGCCAGTGTGATGGATAT
CTGCAGAATTCCAGCACACTGGCGGCCGTTACTAGTGGATCCGCTCTTATGTCAGATAAAGTGTGAAGGT
AGCGAACATGATGAATGGTGAGCAGGCCTTACCTAGATCACTCCCAAGTGCTCCTGAACTGGTGGCTGGC
CTTTCACATGGATGTGAACTCTGTCCTGATAGGTCCCGCTGCTGCTGCTGCTGCTGCTGCTGCTGCTGCT
GCTGCTGCTGCTGCTGCTGCTGCTGCTGCTGCTGCTGCTGCTGCTGCTGCTGCTGCTGCTGCTGCTGCTG
CTGCTGCTGCTGCTGCTGCTGCTGCTGCTGCTGCTGCTGCTGCTGCTGCTGCTGCTGCTGCTGCTGCTGC
TGCTGCTGCTGCTGCTGCTGCTGCTGCTGCTGCTGCTGCTGCTGCTGCTGCTGCTGCTGCTGTTGCTGCT
TTTGCTGCTGTTTTTCAAAGTAGGCTTCTCGTCTCTTCCGAAGCTCTTCTGAAGTAAGATTTGTACCTGA
TGTCTGTGTCATATCTTGAGATATGTTTCTGGAACTACCTTGCATACTTAGCTGAATAGCCCTGCGGAGA
TCTGCTTCCTCAT
