>Addgene plasmid #22124 | pcDNA3-myc-Ataxin3Q84 | addgene partial sequence | sequence record 27935 | 22124 with CMV-F
GAGCTCTCTGGCTAACTAGAGAACCCACTGCTTACTGGCTTATCGAAATTAATACGACTCACTATAGGGA
GACCCAAGCTTCGATCGTCGACATGGAACAGAAACTCATCTCTGAAGAGGATCTGTCTAGAGGATCCATA
AACATGGAGTCCATCTTCCACGAGAAACAAGAAGGCTCACTTTGTGCTCAACATTGCCTGAATAACTTAT
TGCAAGGAGAATATTTTAGCCCTGTGGAATTATCCTCAATTGCACATCAGCTGGATGAGGAGGAGAGGAT
GAGAATGGCAGAAGGAGGAGTTACTAGTGAAGATTATCGCACGTTTTTACAGCAGCCTTCTGGAAATATG
GATGACAGTGGTTTTTTCTCTATTCAGGTTATAAGCAATGCCTTGAAAGTTTGGGGTTTAGAACTAATCC
TGTTCAACAGTCCAGAGTATCAGAGGCTCAGGATCGATCCTATAAATGAAAGATCATTTATATGCAATTA
TAAGGAACACTGGTTTACAGTTAGAAAATTAGGAAAACAGTGGTTTAACTTGAATTCTCTCTTGACGGGT
CCAGAATTAATATCAGATACATATCTTGCACTTTTCTTGGCTCAATTACAACAGGAAGGTTATTCTATAT
TTGTTGTTAAGGGTGATCTGCCAGATTGCGAAGCTGACCAACTCCTGCAGATGATTAGGGTCCAACAGAT
GCATCGACCAAAACTTATTGGAGAAGAATTAGCACAACTAAAAGAGCAAAGAGTCCATAAAACAGACCTG
GAACGAATGTTAGAAGCAAATGATG
