[The description below was written by a language model from this plasmid's Addgene catalogue record.]
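Description:
pcDNA3-myc-Ataxin3Q84 is a mammalian expression plasmid built on the Invitrogen pcDNA3 backbone (about 5.4 kb without insert). It is propagated in E. coli as a high-copy plasmid under ampicillin selection, and it carries a neomycin resistance marker so that transfected mammalian cells can be selected with G418 to derive stable lines. The record does not list the regulatory elements explicitly. However, pcDNA3 drives inserts from the CMV immediate-early promoter and terminates them with the bovine growth hormone polyadenylation signal, which matches the CMV-forward and BGH-reverse sequencing primers recorded for this clone.

The insert is a roughly 1.3 kb human ataxin-3 (ATXN3, also known as MJD1/SCA3) coding sequence, cloned as a BamHI fragment; the record does not say whether the flanking sites remain intact. A myc epitope tag is fused to the N-terminus, allowing the protein to be detected or immunoprecipitated with anti-myc antibodies. The "Q84" in the name suggests a version with an expanded polyglutamine tract of 84 glutamines, a pathogenic-length repeat of the kind that causes Machado-Joseph disease (spinocerebellar ataxia type 3), although the catalogue fields do not describe the repeat length separately.

The associated publication examines the role of heat shock protein molecular chaperones in polyglutamine disease. The construct is therefore suited to expressing tagged, expanded ataxin-3 in cultured mammalian cells to study polyglutamine protein misfolding, aggregation and toxicity, and how chaperones modify these processes.
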