Addgene plasmid #22124: pcDNA3-myc-Ataxin3Q84
Depositing lab: Henry Paulson. Depositing organization: University of Michigan. Publication: Analysis of the role of heat shock protein (Hsp) molecular chaperones in polyglutamine disease. Chai Y, Koppenhafer SL, Bonini NM, Paulson HL. J Neurosci. 1999 Dec 1. 19(23):10338-47. PubMed 10575031.
Backbone
  Vector backbone: pcDNA3
  Backbone manufacturer: Invitrogen
  Backbone size w/o insert (bp): 5446
  Vector type: Mammalian Expression
  Selectable markers: Neomycin (select with G418)
Growth in bacteria
  Bacterial resistance: Ampicillin, 100 μg/mL
  Growth temperature: 37°C
  Growth strain: DH5alpha
  Copy number: High Copy
Gene/Insert
  Gene/Insert name: Ataxin 3
  Species: H. sapiens (human)
  Insert size (bp): 1300
  Entrez Gene: ATXN3 (a.k.a. AT3, ATX3, JOS, MJD, MJD1, SCA3)
  Tag / fusion protein: myc (N terminal on insert)
  Cloning method: Restriction Enzyme; 5′ cloning site BamHI (unknown if destroyed); 3′ cloning site BamHI (unknown if destroyed)
  Sequencing primers: 5′ CMV-F; 3′ BGH-rev
Terms and licenses: Academic/Nonprofit Terms; Industry Terms: Not Available to Industry
How to cite: pcDNA3-myc-Ataxin3Q84 was a gift from Henry Paulson (Addgene plasmid # 22124 ; http://n2t.net/addgene:22124 ; RRID:Addgene_22124)
